Addgene plasmid #161393: pDONR221-SLC47A1_STOP
Purpose: Gateway entry clone with codon-optimized ORF sequence for subcloning into custom expression vectors. Contains a STOP codon at the end of the codon-optimized ORF sequence.
Depositing lab: RESOLUTE Consortium & Giulio Superti-Furga. Depositing organization: CeMM Research Center for Molecular Medicine. Publication: The RESOLUTE consortium: unlocking SLC transporters for drug discovery. Superti-Furga G, Lackner D, Wiedmer T, Ingles-Prieto A, Barbosa B, Girardi E, Goldmann U, Gurtl B, Klavins K, Klimek C, Lindinger S, Lineiro-Retes E, Muller AC, Onstein S, Redinger G, Reil D, Sedlyarov V, Wolf G, Crawford M, Everley R, ... Steppan CM. Nat Rev Drug Discov. 2020 Jul;19(7):429-430. doi: 10.1038/d41573-020-00056-6. PubMed 32265506.
Backbone
  Vector backbone: pDONR221
  Backbone manufacturer: ThermoFisher Scientific
  Backbone size w/o insert (bp): 2550
  Vector type: Mammalian Expression
Growth in bacteria
  Bacterial resistance: Kanamycin, 50 μg/mL
  Growth temperature: 37°C
  Growth strain: NEB Stable
  Copy number: High Copy
Gene/Insert
  Gene/Insert name: SLC47A1 (alt name: FLJ10847, MATE1)
  Species: H. sapiens (human)
  Insert size (bp): 1713
  Entrez Gene: SLC47A1 (a.k.a. MATE1)
  Cloning method: Gateway Cloning
  Sequencing primers: 5′ M13-fwd; 3′ M13-rev
Terms and licenses: Academic/Nonprofit Terms; Industry Terms
Depositor comments: This plasmid contains a STOP codon at the end of the codon-optimized ORF. For the version of this plasmid that does not contain a STOP codon, please see Addgene plasmid 132227 For more information on the full Resolute plasmid collection, please see www.addgene.org/depositor-collections/re-solute/. Please provide your feedback on this plasmid to the RESOLUTE consortium by filling out their RESOLUTE repository feedback form: https://forms.office.com/Pages/ResponsePage.aspx?id=0e05yklzmkS7rjFGQL4N7z4feCLQvEJAmVcOCM_u885UN1JJRko0Ukg4TVQwNTZLOUxPQVJWT1NHUCQlQCN0PWcu
How to cite: pDONR221-SLC47A1_STOP was a gift from RESOLUTE Consortium & Giulio Superti-Furga (Addgene plasmid # 161393 ; http://n2t.net/addgene:161393 ; RRID:Addgene_161393)
