[The description below was written by a language model from this plasmid's Addgene catalogue record and pLannotate feature annotations shown in this document.]
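Description:
pDONR221-SLC47A1_STOP is a Gateway entry clone built on the pDONR221 backbone, carrying a codon-optimized open reading frame for human SLC47A1 (also known as MATE1 or FLJ10847). It belongs to a large consortium collection of solute carrier clones. The plasmid is about 4.3 kb in the sequenced record. It is maintained in E. coli through a high-copy ColE1/pUC-type origin and selected with kanamycin via an aminoglycoside phosphotransferase (KanR) gene. Although the catalogue lists the vector type as mammalian expression, the feature table shows no eukaryotic promoter or polyadenylation signal. The plasmid is therefore a shuttle for the ORF rather than an expression vector in its own right.

The roughly 1.7 kb SLC47A1 coding sequence sits between attL1 and attL2, the recombination sites used in the Gateway LR reaction. These sites allow directional transfer of the ORF into any attR-containing destination vector, which then supplies the promoter, tags and selection appropriate to the chosen host. This version retains a stop codon at the end of the ORF, so it suits native or N-terminally tagged expression and does not permit C-terminal fusions. A companion clone without the stop codon exists for that purpose. Other annotated elements are standard backbone remnants: rrnB T1 and T2 terminators upstream of the cassette that shield it from read-through transcription, a T7 promoter next to attL2, and small lacI and lacZα fragments. The encoded protein is a multidrug and toxin extrusion transporter that handles organic cations and drugs such as metformin, cimetidine, tetraethylammonium and MPP. The clone is thus a starting point for building custom expression constructs to study transporter function and pharmacology.
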