Features (pLannotate 1.2.2; 10 found; start..end, strand, type, name):
      1..100     +  protein_bind   attL1: mutant version of attL; recombination site for the Gateway® LR reaction LR Clonase™
    106..1815    +  CDS            SLC47A1: S47A1_HUMAN - Also known as MATE1. Experimental evidence at protein level: Swiss-Prot protein existence level 1. Solute transporter for tetraethylammonium (TEA), 1-methyl-4- phenylpyridinium (MPP), cimetidine, N-methylnicotinamide (NMN), metformin, creatinine, guanidine, procainamide, topotecan, estrone sulfate, acyclovir, ganciclovir and also the zwitterionic cephalosporin, cephalexin and cephradin. Seems to also play a role in the uptake of oxaliplatin (a new platinum anticancer agent). Able to transport paraquat (PQ or N,N-dimethyl-4-4'-bipiridinium); a widely used herbicid. Responsible for
   1820..1919    -  protein_bind   attL2: mutant version of attL; recombination site for the Gateway® LR reaction LR Clonase™
   1937..1955    -  promoter       T7 promoter: promoter for bacteriophage T7 RNA polymerase
   2089..2898    +  CDS            KanR: aminoglycoside phosphotransferase; aph(3')-Ia; confers resistance to kanamycin in bacteria or G418 (Geneticin®) in eukaryotes
   3045..3633    +  rep_origin     ori: high-copy-number ColE1/pMB1/pBR322/pUC origin of replication
   3816..3908    +  CDS            lacI (fragment): lac repressor; lacI; The lac repressor binds to the lac operator to inhibit transcription in E. coli. This inhibition can be relieved by adding lactose or isopropyl-β-D-thiogalactopyranoside (IPTG).
   3963..3990    -  terminator     rrnB T2 terminator: transcription terminator T2 from the E. coli rrnB gene
   4122..4165    +  terminator     rrnB T1 terminator: Escherichia coli rrnB; transcription terminator T1 from the E. coli rrnB gene
   4212..4248    -  CDS            lacZα (fragment): LacZα fragment of β-galactosidase; lacZ fragment
>Addgene plasmid #161393 | pDONR221-SLC47A1_STOP | addgene full sequence | sequence record 384095 | Addgene NGS Result
CAAATAATGATTTTATTTTGACTGATAGTGACCTGTTCGTTGCAACACATTGATGAGCAATGCTTTTTTA
TAATGCCAACTTTGTACAAAAAAGCAGGCTCCACCATGGAGGCCCCTGAGGAGCCAGCACCTGTGAGAGG
AGGACCAGAGGCCACCCTGGAGGTGAGGGGCTCCCGCTGCCTGCGGCTGTCTGCCTTCAGAGAGGAGCTG
AGGGCCCTGCTGGTGCTGGCAGGACCAGCCTTTCTGGTGCAGCTGATGGTGTTCCTGATCTCTTTTATCA
GCTCCGTGTTCTGCGGACACCTGGGCAAGCTGGAGCTGGACGCAGTGACCCTGGCAATCGCCGTGATCAA
CGTGACAGGCGTGAGCGTGGGCTTTGGCCTGTCTAGCGCCTGTGATACCCTGATCAGCCAGACATACGGC
TCCCAGAATCTGAAGCACGTGGGCGTGATCCTGCAGAGGTCCGCCCTGGTGCTGCTGCTGTGCTGTTTCC
CATGTTGGGCCCTGTTTCTGAACACCCAGCACATCCTGCTGCTGTTCAGACAGGACCCCGACGTGAGCAG
GCTGACCCAGACATACGTGACCATCTTCATCCCTGCCCTGCCAGCCACATTTCTGTACATGCTGCAGGTG
AAGTATCTGCTGAATCAGGGCATCGTGCTGCCACAGATCGTGACAGGAGTGGCAGCCAACCTGGTGAATG
CCCTGGCCAACTATCTGTTCCTGCACCAGCTGCACCTGGGCGTGATCGGAAGCGCCCTGGCCAACTTGAT
CTCTCAATACACGCTTGCACTGCTGCTGTTTCTGTATATCCTGGGCAAGAAGCTGCACCAGGCAACATGG
GGAGGATGGAGCCTGGAGTGCCTGCAGGACTGGGCATCCTTCCTGAGGCTGGCAATCCCCTCTATGCTGA
TGCTGTGCATGGAGTGGTGGGCCTATGAAGTGGGCAGCTTTCTGTCCGGAATCCTGGGAATGGTGGAGCT
GGGAGCACAGAGCATCGTGTACGAGCTGGCCATCATCGTGTATATGGTGCCTGCCGGCTTCTCCGTGGCC
GCCTCTGTGCGCGTGGGAAACGCACTGGGAGCAGGCGACATGGAGCAGGCCCGGAAGTCCTCTACCGTGT
CCCTGCTGATCACAGTGCTGTTCGCCGTGGCCTTTTCTGTGCTGCTGCTGAGCTGCAAGGATCACGTGGG
CTACATCTTCACCACAGACCGCGATATCATCAATCTGGTGGCCCAGGTGGTGCCTATCTATGCCGTGAGC
CACCTGTTTGAGGCCCTGGCCTGTACCTCTGGAGGCGTGCTGAGGGGAAGCGGAAACCAGAAAGTGGGAG
CCATCGTGAATACAATCGGCTACTATGTGGTGGGCCTGCCAATCGGCATCGCCCTGATGTTCGCCACCAC
ACTGGGCGTGATGGGCCTGTGGTCCGGCATCATCATCTGCACCGTGTTTCAGGCCGTGTGCTTCCTGGGC
TTTATCATCCAGCTGAACTGGAAGAAGGCATGCCAGCAGGCACAGGTGCACGCCAACCTGAAGGTGAACA
ATGTGCCTCGGTCTGGCAATAGCGCCCTGCCACAGGACCCTCTGCACCCAGGATGTCCCGAGAACCTGGA
GGGCATCCTGACCAATGACGTGGGCAAGACAGGCGAGCCCCAGAGCGATCAGCAGATGAGACAGGAGGAG
CCACTGCCAGAGCACCCTCAGGATGGAGCCAAGCTGTCCAGGAAGCAGCTGGTGCTGAGGAGAGGACTGC
TGCTGCTGGGCGTGTTCCTGATCCTGCTGGTGGGCATCCTGGTGCGCTTTTACGTGCGGATCCAGTAAGA
CCCAGCTTTCTTGTACAAAGTTGGCATTATAAGAAAGCATTGCTTATCAATTTGTTGCAACGAACAGGTC
ACTATCAGTCAAAATAAAATCATTATTTGCCATCCAGCTGATATCCCCTATAGTGAGTCGTATTACATGG
TCATAGCTGTTTCCTGGCAGCTCTGGCCCGTGTCTCAAAATCTCTGATGTTACATTGCACAAGATAAAAA
TATATCATCATGAACAATAAAACTGTCTGCTTACATAAACAGTAATACAAGGGGTGTTATGAGCCATATT
CAACGGGAAACGTCGAGGCCGCGATTAAATTCCAACATGGATGCTGATTTATATGGGTATAAATGGGCTC
GCGATAATGTCGGGCAATCAGGTGCGACAATCTATCGCTTGTATGGGAAGCCCGATGCGCCAGAGTTGTT
TCTGAAACATGGCAAAGGTAGCGTTGCCAATGATGTTACAGATGAGATGGTCAGACTAAACTGGCTGACG
GAATTTATGCCTCTTCCGACCATCAAGCATTTTATCCGTACTCCTGATGATGCATGGTTACTCACCACTG
CGATCCCCGGAAAAACAGCATTCCAGGTATTAGAAGAATATCCTGATTCAGGTGAAAATATTGTTGATGC
GCTGGCAGTGTTCCTGCGCCGGTTGCATTCGATTCCTGTTTGTAATTGTCCTTTTAACAGCGATCGCGTA
TTTCGTCTCGCTCAGGCGCAATCACGAATGAATAACGGTTTGGTTGATGCGAGTGATTTTGATGACGAGC
GTAATGGCTGGCCTGTTGAACAAGTCTGGAAAGAAATGCATAAACTTTTGCCATTCTCACCGGATTCAGT
CGTCACTCATGGTGATTTCTCACTTGATAACCTTATTTTTGACGAGGGGAAATTAATAGGTTGTATTGAT
GTTGGACGAGTCGGAATCGCAGACCGATACCAGGATCTTGCCATCCTATGGAACTGCCTCGGTGAGTTTT
CTCCTTCATTACAGAAACGGCTTTTTCAAAAATATGGTATTGATAATCCTGATATGAATAAATTGCAGTT
TCATTTGATGCTCGATGAGTTTTTCTAATCAGAATTGGTTAATTGGTTGTAACACTGGCAGAGCATTACG
CTGACTTGACGGGACGGCGCAAGCTCATGACCAAAATCCCTTAACGTGAGTTACGCGTCGTTCCACTGAG
CGTCAGACCCCGTAGAAAAGATCAAAGGATCTTCTTGAGATCCTTTTTTTCTGCGCGTAATCTGCTGCTT
GCAAACAAAAAAACCACCGCTACCAGCGGTGGTTTGTTTGCCGGATCAAGAGCTACCAACTCTTTTTCCG
AAGGTAACTGGCTTCAGCAGAGCGCAGATACCAAATACTGTTCTTCTAGTGTAGCCGTAGTTAGGCCACC
ACTTCAAGAACTCTGTAGCACCGCCTACATACCTCGCTCTGCTAATCCTGTTACCAGTGGCTGCTGCCAG
TGGCGATAAGTCGTGTCTTACCGGGTTGGACTCAAGACGATAGTTACCGGATAAGGCGCAGCGGTCGGGC
TGAACGGGGGGTTCGTGCACACAGCCCAGCTTGGAGCGAACGACCTACACCGAACTGAGATACCTACAGC
GTGAGCTATGAGAAAGCGCCACGCTTCCCGAAGGGAGAAAGGCGGACAGGTATCCGGTAAGCGGCAGGGT
CGGAACAGGAGAGCGCACGAGGGAGCTTCCAGGGGGAAACGCCTGGTATCTTTATAGTCCTGTCGGGTTT
CGCCACCTCTGACTTGAGCGTCGATTTTTGTGATGCTCGTCAGGGGGGCGGAGCCTATGGAAAAACGCCA
GCAACGCGGCCTTTTTACGGTTCCTGGCCTTTTGCTGGCCTTTTGCTCACATGTTCTTTCCTGCGTTATC
CCCTGATTCTGTGGATAACCGTATTACCGCCTTTGAGTGAGCTGATACCGCTCGCCGCAGCCGAACGACC
GAGCGCAGCGAGTCAGTGAGCGAGGAAGCGGAAGAGCGCCCAATACGCAAACCGCCTCTCCCCGCGCGTT
GGCCGATTCATTAATGCAGCTGGCACGACAGGTTTCCCGACTGGAAAGCGGGCAGTGAGCGCAACGCAAT
TAATACGCGTACCGCTAGCCAGGAAGAGTTTGTAGAAACGCAAAAAGGCCATCCGTCAGGATGGCCTTCT
GCTTAGTTTGATGCCTGGCAGTTTATGGCGGGCGTCCTGCCCGCCACCCTCCGGGCCGTTGCTTCACAAC
GTTCAAATCCGCTCCCGGCGGATTTGTCCTACTCAGGAGAGCGTTCACCGACAAACAACAGATAAAACGA
AAGGCCCAGTCTTCCGACTGAGCCTTTCGTTTTATTTGATGCCTGGCAGTTCCCTACTCTCGCGTTAACG
CTAGCATGGATGTTTTCCCAGTCACGACGTTGTAAAACGACGGCCAGTCTTAAGCTCGGGCCC
