>Addgene plasmid #161393 | pDONR221-SLC47A1_STOP | depositor partial sequence | sequence record 312721 | Codon-optimized ORF of SLC47A1
ATGGAGGCCCCTGAGGAGCCAGCACCTGTGAGAGGAGGACCAGAGGCCACCCTGGAGGTGAGGGGCTCCC
GCTGCCTGCGGCTGTCTGCCTTCAGAGAGGAGCTGAGGGCCCTGCTGGTGCTGGCAGGACCAGCCTTTCT
GGTGCAGCTGATGGTGTTCCTGATCTCTTTTATCAGCTCCGTGTTCTGCGGACACCTGGGCAAGCTGGAG
CTGGACGCAGTGACCCTGGCAATCGCCGTGATCAACGTGACAGGCGTGAGCGTGGGCTTTGGCCTGTCTA
GCGCCTGTGATACCCTGATCAGCCAGACATACGGCTCCCAGAATCTGAAGCACGTGGGCGTGATCCTGCA
GAGGTCCGCCCTGGTGCTGCTGCTGTGCTGTTTCCCATGTTGGGCCCTGTTTCTGAACACCCAGCACATC
CTGCTGCTGTTCAGACAGGACCCCGACGTGAGCAGGCTGACCCAGACATACGTGACCATCTTCATCCCTG
CCCTGCCAGCCACATTTCTGTACATGCTGCAGGTGAAGTATCTGCTGAATCAGGGCATCGTGCTGCCACA
GATCGTGACAGGAGTGGCAGCCAACCTGGTGAATGCCCTGGCCAACTATCTGTTCCTGCACCAGCTGCAC
CTGGGCGTGATCGGAAGCGCCCTGGCCAACTTGATCTCTCAATACACGCTTGCACTGCTGCTGTTTCTGT
ATATCCTGGGCAAGAAGCTGCACCAGGCAACATGGGGAGGATGGAGCCTGGAGTGCCTGCAGGACTGGGC
ATCCTTCCTGAGGCTGGCAATCCCCTCTATGCTGATGCTGTGCATGGAGTGGTGGGCCTATGAAGTGGGC
AGCTTTCTGTCCGGAATCCTGGGAATGGTGGAGCTGGGAGCACAGAGCATCGTGTACGAGCTGGCCATCA
TCGTGTATATGGTGCCTGCCGGCTTCTCCGTGGCCGCCTCTGTGCGCGTGGGAAACGCACTGGGAGCAGG
CGACATGGAGCAGGCCCGGAAGTCCTCTACCGTGTCCCTGCTGATCACAGTGCTGTTCGCCGTGGCCTTT
TCTGTGCTGCTGCTGAGCTGCAAGGATCACGTGGGCTACATCTTCACCACAGACCGCGATATCATCAATC
TGGTGGCCCAGGTGGTGCCTATCTATGCCGTGAGCCACCTGTTTGAGGCCCTGGCCTGTACCTCTGGAGG
CGTGCTGAGGGGAAGCGGAAACCAGAAAGTGGGAGCCATCGTGAATACAATCGGCTACTATGTGGTGGGC
CTGCCAATCGGCATCGCCCTGATGTTCGCCACCACACTGGGCGTGATGGGCCTGTGGTCCGGCATCATCA
TCTGCACCGTGTTTCAGGCCGTGTGCTTCCTGGGCTTTATCATCCAGCTGAACTGGAAGAAGGCATGCCA
GCAGGCACAGGTGCACGCCAACCTGAAGGTGAACAATGTGCCTCGGTCTGGCAATAGCGCCCTGCCACAG
GACCCTCTGCACCCAGGATGTCCCGAGAACCTGGAGGGCATCCTGACCAATGACGTGGGCAAGACAGGCG
AGCCCCAGAGCGATCAGCAGATGAGACAGGAGGAGCCACTGCCAGAGCACCCTCAGGATGGAGCCAAGCT
GTCCAGGAAGCAGCTGGTGCTGAGGAGAGGACTGCTGCTGCTGGGCGTGTTCCTGATCCTGCTGGTGGGC
ATCCTGGTGCGCTTTTACGTGCGGATCCAGTAA
